Addgene plasmid #184992: pKDC.015
Purpose: Express -Eco2 RT and ncRNA in human cells
Depositing lab: Seth Shipman. Publication: Precise genome editing across kingdoms of life using retron-derived DNA. Lopez SC, Crawford KD, Lear SK, Bhattarai-Kline S, Shipman SL. Nat Chem Biol. 2022 Feb;18(2):199-206. doi: 10.1038/s41589-021-00927-y. Epub 2021 Dec 23. PubMed 34949838.
Backbone
  Vector backbone: PiggyBac
  Vector type: Mammalian Expression
Growth in bacteria
  Bacterial resistance: Ampicillin, 100 μg/mL
  Growth temperature: 37°C
  Growth strain: DH5alpha
  Copy number: High Copy
Gene/Insert
  Gene/Insert name: Eco2: RT and ncRNA(wt), a1/a2 length: 13
  Species: E. coli
  Mutation: Human codon optimized RT
  Promoter: TetOn-3g
  Cloning method: Gibson Cloning
Terms and licenses: Academic/Nonprofit Terms; Industry Terms: Not Available to Industry
How to cite: pKDC.015 was a gift from Seth Shipman (Addgene plasmid # 184992 ; http://n2t.net/addgene:184992 ; RRID:Addgene_184992)
