[The description below was written by a language model from this plasmid's Addgene catalogue record and pLannotate feature annotations shown in this document.]
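Description:
pKDC.015 is a mammalian expression plasmid built on a PiggyBac transposon backbone, designed to produce the Eco2 retron reverse transcriptase and its non-coding RNA in human cells. In E. coli it is maintained as a high-copy plasmid through a ColE1/pUC-type origin with ampicillin selection (AmpR under its bla promoter). It also retains an f1 origin and remnants of a lacZα/lac promoter cloning region. The PiggyBac terminal repeats are not called in the automated annotation. Short matches to a lambda phage portal protein flank the mammalian cassettes, and these look like stuffer or spurious hits rather than functional parts.

The payload is driven by a TRE3G promoter, a third-generation Tet-responsive element. Downstream lies a human codon-optimized open reading frame matching the E. coli retron reverse transcriptase (RT67), followed by an HSV TK polyadenylation signal. The catalogue entry states that the wild-type Eco2 ncRNA, with a1/a2 complementary regions of 13 bases, is part of the same insert. It is not annotated separately, though an unannotated gap between the RT coding sequence and the poly(A) signal could accommodate it. A second cassette uses an EF-1α core promoter with an HTLV-1 5' LTR fragment to express a reverse tetracycline transactivator (annotated as rtTA3 with VP16-derived activation repeats), then puromycin N-acetyltransferase and an SV40 poly(A) signal. The element linking the transactivator and PuroR is not annotated.

This all-in-one arrangement permits puromycin selection of cells, presumably after transposase-mediated integration, and doxycycline-inducible retron expression. The RT reverse-transcribes part of the ncRNA into multicopy single-stranded DNA. The associated work used such retron-derived DNA for precise genome editing in multiple kingdoms of life.
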