Features (pLannotate 1.2.2; 23 found; start..end, strand, type, name):
      1..105     -  promoter       AmpR promoter: bla
    158..586     -  rep_origin     f1 ori (sequence partly withheld): f1 bacteriophage origin of replication; arrow indicates direction of (+) strand synthesis
    591..746     -  CDS            lacZα (fragment): LacZα fragment of β-galactosidase; lacZ fragment
    748..867     +  CDS            B (fragment): PORTL_LAMBD - Experimental evidence at protein level: Swiss-Prot protein existence level 1. Forms the portal vertex of the capsid (PubMed:6228056, PubMed:6232391). This portal plays critical roles in head assembly, genome packaging, neck/tail attachment, and genome ejection (Probable). The portal protein multimerizes as a single ring-shaped homododecamer arranged around a central channel (PubMed:6232391). Binds to the terminase subunits to form the packaging machine (PubMed:7799432). From Escherichia phage lambda (Bacteriophage lambda).
   1385..1763    +  promoter       TRE3G promoter: 3rd-generation Tet-responsive promoter that can be activated by binding of Tet-On® 3G
   1782..3539    +  CDS            RT67_ECOLX: Protein predicted: Swiss-Prot protein existence level 4. Participates in the synthesis of a msDNA (a branched RNA linked by a 2',5'-phosphodiester linkage to a single-stranded DNA) of unknown function. The retron transcript serves as primer and template to the reaction, and codes for the RT. From Escherichia coli.
   3791..3839    +  polyA_signal   HSV TK poly(A) signal: herpes simplex virus thymidine kinase polyadenylation signal (Cole and Stacy, 1985)
   3930..3946    -  polyA_signal   bGH poly(A) signal (fragment): bovine growth hormone polyadenylation signal
   4070..4281    +  promoter       EF-1α core promoter: core promoter for human elongation factor EF-1α
   4294..4562    +  LTR            5' LTR (truncated): truncated 5' long terminal repeat (LTR) from human T-cell leukemia virus (HTLV) type 1
   4596..5293    +  CDS            rtTA3 (fragment): reverse tetracycline transactivator 3 activates expression from Tet-responsive promoters in the presence of doxycycline
   5223..5333    +  CDS            VP48: 3 tandem repeats of the minimal activation domain of herpes simplex virus VP16 (Cheng et al., 2013)
   5394..5993    +  CDS            PuroR: puromycin N-acetyltransferase; pac from Streptomyces alboniger; confers resistance to puromycin
   5994..6021    +  misc_feature   WPRE (fragment): woodchuck hepatitis virus posttranscriptional regulatory element
   6026..6147    +  polyA_signal   SV40 poly(A) signal: SV40 polyadenylation signal
   6165..6257    +  ncRNA          G-CSF SLDE: Accession: RF00183 - G-CSF factor stem-loop destabilising element (SLDE)
   6954..7421    +  CDS            B (fragment): PORTL_LAMBD - Experimental evidence at protein level: Swiss-Prot protein existence level 1. Forms the portal vertex of the capsid (PubMed:6228056, PubMed:6232391). This portal plays critical roles in head assembly, genome packaging, neck/tail attachment, and genome ejection (Probable). The portal protein multimerizes as a single ring-shaped homododecamer arranged around a central channel (PubMed:6232391). Binds to the terminase subunits to form the packaging machine (PubMed:7799432). From Escherichia phage lambda (Bacteriophage lambda).
   7459..7475    -  protein_bind   lac operator: The lac repressor binds to the lac operator to inhibit transcription in E. coli. This inhibition can be relieved by adding lactose or isopropyl-β-D-thiogalactopyranoside (IPTG). lac repressor encoded by lacI
   7483..7513    -  promoter       lac promoter: promoter for the E. coli lac operon
   7528..7549    -  protein_bind   CAP binding site: CAP binding activates transcription in the presence of cAMP. E. coli catabolite activator protein
   7562..7654    -  CDS            lacI (fragment): lac repressor; lacI; The lac repressor binds to the lac operator to inhibit transcription in E. coli. This inhibition can be relieved by adding lactose or isopropyl-β-D-thiogalactopyranoside (IPTG).
   7837..8425    -  rep_origin     ori: high-copy-number ColE1/pMB1/pBR322/pUC origin of replication
   8596..9456    -  CDS            AmpR: β-lactamase; bla; confers resistance to ampicillin, carbenicillin, and related antibiotics
>Addgene plasmid #184992 | pKDC.015 | addgene full sequence | sequence record 376611 | Addgene NGS Result
ACTCTTCCTTTTTCAATATTATTGAAGCATTTATCAGGGTTATTGTCTCATGAGCGGATACATATTTGAA
TGTATTTAGAAAAATAAACAAATAGGGGTTCCGCGCACATTTCCCCGAAAAGTGCCACCTAAATTGTAAG
CGTTAATATTTTGTTAAAATTCGCGTTAAATTTTTGTTAAATCAGCTCATTTTTTAACCAATAGGCCGAA
ATCGGCAAAATCCCTTATAAATCAAAAGAATAGACCGAGATAGGGT
[37 nt withheld, positions 257-293]
AAAGAACGTGGACTCCAACGTCAAAGG
[49 nt withheld, positions 321-369]
T
[91 nt withheld, positions 371-461]
G
[124 nt withheld, positions 463-586]
CCCATTCGCCATTCAGGCTGCGCAACTGTTGGGAAGGGCGATCGGTGCGGGCCTCTTCGCTATTACGCCA
GCTGGCGAAAGGGGGATGTGCTGCAAGGCGATTAAGTTGGGTAACGCCAGGGTTTTCCCAGTCACGACGT
TGTAAAACGACGGCCAGTGAGCGCGCCTCGTTCATTCACGTTTTTGAACCCGTGGAGGACGGGCAGACTC
GCGGTGCAAATGTGTTTTACAGCGTGATGGAGCAGATGAAGATGCTCGACACGCTGCAGAACACGCAGCT
AGATTAACCCTAGAAAGATAATCATATTGTGACGTACGTTAAAGATAATCATGTGTAAAATTGACGCATG
TGTTTTATCGGTCTGTATATCGAGGTTTATTTATTAATTTGAATAGATATTAAGTTTTATTATATTTACA
CTTACATACTAATAATAAATTCAACAAACAATTTATTTATGTTTATTTATTTATTAAAAAAAACAAAAAC
TCAAAATTTCTTCTATAAAGTAACAAAACTTTTATGAGGGACAGCCCCCCCCCAAAGCCCCCAGGGATGT
AATTACGTCCCTCCCCCGCTAGGGGGCAGCAGCGAGCCGCCCGGGGCTCCGCTCCGGTCCGGCGCTCCCC
CCGCATCCCCGAGCCGGCAGCGTGCGGGGACAGCCCGGGCACGGGGAAGGTGGCACGGGATCGCTTTCCT
CTGAACGCTTCTCGCTGCTCTTTGAGCCTGCAGACACCTGGGGGGATACGGGGAAAAGGCCTCCACGGCC
ACTAGTCTTTCGTCTTCAAGAATTCCTCGAGTTTACTCCCTATCAGTGATAGAGAACGTATGAAGAGTTT
ACTCCCTATCAGTGATAGAGAACGTATGCAGACTTTACTCCCTATCAGTGATAGAGAACGTATAAGGAGT
TTACTCCCTATCAGTGATAGAGAACGTATGACCAGTTTACTCCCTATCAGTGATAGAGAACGTATCTACA
GTTTACTCCCTATCAGTGATAGAGAACGTATATCCAGTTTACTCCCTATCAGTGATAGAGAACGTATAAG
CTTTAGGCGTGTACGGTGGGCGCCTATAAAAGCAGAGCTCGTTTAGTGAACCGTCAGATCGCCTGGAGCA
ATTCCACAACACTTTTGTCTTATACCAACTTTCCGTACCACTTCCTACCCTCGTAAAGGTCTAGAGCTAG
CCACCATGACAAAAACTTCAAAGCTGGATGCGCTGCGGGCGGCTACTAGTAGGGAAGATTTGGCGAAGAT
TCTCGACATAAAGTTGGTGTTTCTGACAAACGTGTTGTACCGCATAGGATCCGACAACCAGTATACGCAA
TTCACAATACCCAAAAAGGGTAAAGGTGTCCGCACCATCAGCGCACCAACGGACCGACTTAAGGATATAC
AGAGGAGGATTTGTGATCTTCTTAGTGACTGTAGGGATGAAATCTTTGCGATTAGGAAGATCTCTAATAA
TTACTCATTCGGCTTCGAAAGAGGAAAATCAATTATACTCAATGCTTACAAGCATCGAGGGAAGCAAATT
ATATTGAACATCGACCTTAAGGACTTCTTTGAGAGCTTTAACTTTGGGAGAGTCCGGGGGTACTTTCTCT
CCAACCAGGACTTCTTGTTGAACCCAGTTGTGGCAACAACGTTGGCGAAGGCCGCCTGCTACAACGGGAC
TCTGCCTCAGGGGTCCCCATGTTCCCCTATTATAAGTAACCTTATCTGTAACATTATGGACATGCGGCTC
GCAAAGCTCGCCAAGAAGTACGGCTGCACTTATAGTCGATATGCGGATGACATTACGATCAGCACCAATA
AAAATACCTTCCCGTTGGAGATGGCGACTGTGCAGCCTGAAGGGGTTGTGCTGGGCAAAGTGCTCGTAAA
GGAGATTGAAAATTCAGGTTTCGAGATTAACGATTCTAAGACTAGATTGACCTACAAAACAAGTAGGCAA
GAAGTCACCGGGCTGACGGTTAATCGGATTGTAAACATTGATCGGTGCTACTACAAAAAGACGAGGGCGC
TGGCTCACGCATTGTATCGGACAGGAGAATATAAGGTCCCAGACGAGAACGGTGTTCTGGTATCTGGAGG
GCTTGACAAGTTGGAGGGTATGTTTGGGTTTATCGACCAGGTGGATAAATTCAACAACATTAAAAAAAAG
TTGAATAAGCAACCCGACAGATATGTTCTGACAAATGCCACTTTGCACGGATTTAAGCTCAAATTGAACG
CCAGGGAGAAAGCCTATAGCAAATTCATCTACTACAAATTCTTCCACGGTAATACTTGTCCCACGATCAT
AACAGAGGGTAAGACGGATAGGATTTACCTTAAAGCTGCCCTCCATAGCCTCGAGACAAGTTATCCTGAA
CTGTTTCGGGAGAAAACAGATAGTAAGAAGAAGGAGATAAATCTGAATATTTTTAAAAGCAATGAGAAGA
CCAAGTATTTCCTGGATCTCAGCGGCGGCACAGCAGACCTCAAGAAATTCGTGGAACGCTACAAAAATAA
CTACGCTTCCTATTACGGCAGCGTACCGAAACAACCGGTGATAATGGTGCTTGATAACGACACAGGCCCG
TCAGACCTGTTGAACTTTTTGAGAAACAAAGTTAAGAGTTGTCCAGATGATGTAACAGAAATGCGCAAGA
TGAAGTACATACATGTGTTTTACAATCTGTACATAGTTCTGACTCCCCTGTCTCCATCTGGAGAGCAAAC
GTCTATGGAGGACCTCTTTCCTAAAGATATATTGGACATTAAGATAGATGGCAAGAAATTCAATAAAAAC
AATGACGGTGACTCCAAAACAGAGTATGGGAAGCACATATTCTCAATGCGCGTTGTACGAGATAAAAAGA
GGAAGATAGATTTCAAGGCATTTTGCTGTATCTTCGATGCTATTAAGGATATTAAAGAACATTACAAACT
GATGTTGAATTCCTAGGCGGCCGCGGGCATTTAACTATGATAAGATTCCGTACACGCATGTAGGCAGATT
TGTTGGTTGTGAATCGCAACCAGTGGCCTTAATGGCAGGAGGAATCGCCTCCCTAAAATCCTTGATTCAG
AGCTATACGGCAGGTGTGCTGTGCGAAGGAGTGCCTGCATGCGTACCGGTTAGTAATGAGTTTAAACGGG
GGAGGCTAACTGAAACACGGAAGGAGACAATACCGGAAGGAACCCGCGCTATGACGGCAATAAAAAGACA
GAATAAAACGCACGGGTGTTGGGTCGTTTGTTCATAAACGCGGGGTTCGGTCCCAGGGCTGGCACTCTGT
CGATACCCCACCGAGACCCCATTGGGGCCAATACGCCCGCGTTTCTTCCTTTTCCCCACCCCACCCCCCA
AGTTCGGGTGAAGGCCCAGGGCTCGCAGCCAACGTCGGGGCGGCAGGCCCTGCCATAGCAGATCTGCGAA
ATCGGATCCAGCTGAATCTAAGTGGATCTGCGATCGCTCCGGTGCCCGTCAGTGGGCAGAGCGCACATCG
CCCACAGTCCCCGAGAAGTTGGGGGGAGGGGTCGGCAATTGAACGGGTGCCTAGAGAAGGTGGCGCGGGG
TAAACTGGGAAAGTGATGTCGTGTACTGGCTCCGCCTTTTTCCCGAGGGTGGGGGAGAACCGTATATAAG
TGCAGTAGTCGCCGTGAACGTTCTTTTTCGCAACGGGTTTGCCGCCAGAACACAGCTGAAGCTTCGAGGG
GCTCGCATCTCTCCTTCACGCGCCCGCCGCCCTACCTGAGGCCGCCATCCACGCCGGTTGAGTCGCGTTC
TGCCGCCTCCCGCCTGTGGTGCCTCCTGAACTGCGTCCGCCGTCTAGGTAAGTTTAAAGCTCAGGTCGAG
ACCGGGCCTTTGTCCGGCGCTCCCTTGGAGCCTACCTAGACTCAGCCGGCTCTCCACGCTTTGCCTGACC
CTGCTTGCTCAACTCTACGTCTTTGTTTCGTTTTCTGTTCTGCGCCGTTACAGATCTAAGCTGTGACCGG
CGCCTACTCTAGAGCCGCCATGTCTAGACTGGACAAGAGCAAAGTCATAAACTCTGCTCTGGAATTACTC
AATGGAGTCGGTATCGAAGGCCTGACGACAAGGAAACTCGCTCAAAAGCTGGGAGTTGAGCAGCCTACCC
TGTACTGGCACGTGAAGAACAAGCGGGCCCTGCTCGATGCCCTGCCAATCGAGATGCTGGACAGGCATCA
TACCCACTCCTGCCCCCTGGAAGGCGAGTCATGGCAAGACTTTCTGCGGAACAACGCCAAGTCATACCGC
TGTGCTCTCCTCTCACATCGCGACGGGGCTAAAGTGCATCTCGGCACCCGCCCAACAGAGAAACAGTACG
AAACCCTGGAAAATCAGCTCGCGTTCCTGTGTCAGCAAGGCTTCTCCCTGGAGAACGCACTGTACGCTCT
GTCCGCCGTGGGCCACTTTACACTGGGCTGCGTATTGGAGGAACAGGAGCATCAAGTAGCAAAAGAGGAA
AGAGAGACACCTACCACCGATTCTATGCCCCCACTTCTGAAACAAGCAATTGAGCTGTTCGACCGGCAGG
GAGCCGAACCTGCCTTCCTTTTCGGCCTGGAACTAATCATATGTGGCCTGGAGAAACAGCTAAAGTGCGA
AAGCGGCGGGCCGACCGACGCCCTTGACGATTTTGACTTAGACATGCTCCCAGCCGATGCCCTTGACGAC
TTTGACCTTGATATGCTGCCTGCTGACGCTCTTGACGATTTTGACCTTGACATGCTCCCCGGGGAGGGCA
GAGGAAGTCTTCTAACATGCGGTGACGTGGAGGAGAATCCCGGCCCTATGACCGAGTACAAGCCCACGGT
GCGCCTCGCCACCCGCGACGACGTCCCCAGGGCCGTACGCACCCTCGCCGCCGCGTTCGCCGACTACCCC
GCCACGCGCCACACCGTCGATCCGGACCGCCACATCGAGCGGGTCACCGAGCTGCAAGAACTCTTCCTCA
CGCGCGTCGGGCTCGACATCGGCAAGGTGTGGGTCGCGGACGACGGCGCCGCGGTGGCGGTCTGGACCAC
GCCGGAGAGCGTCGAAGCGGGGGCGGTGTTCGCCGAGATCGGCCCGCGCATGGCCGAGTTGAGCGGTTCC
CGGCTGGCCGCGCAGCAACAGATGGAAGGCCTCCTGGCGCCGCACCGGCCCAAGGAGCCCGCGTGGTTCC
TGGCCACCGTCGGCGTCTCGCCCGACCACCAGGGCAAGGGTCTGGGCAGCGCCGTCGTGCTCCCCGGAGT
GGAGGCGGCCGAGCGCGCCGGGGTGCCCGCCTTCCTGGAGACCTCCGCGCCCCGCAACCTCCCCTTCTAC
GAGCGGCTCGGCTTCACCGTCACCGCCGACGTCGAGGTGCCCGAAGGACCGCGCACCTGGTGCATGACCC
GCAAGCCCGGTGCCTGAAATCAACCTCTGGATTACAAAATTTGTGGGTAAACTTGTTTATTGCAGCTTAT
AATGGTTACAAATAAAGCAATAGCATCACAAATTTCACAAATAAAGCATTTTTTTCACTGCATTCTAGTT
GTGGTTTGTCCAAACTCATCAATGTATCTTATCATGTCTGGAATTGACTCAAATGATGTCAATTAGTCTA
TCAGAAGCTCATCTGGTCTCCCTTCCGGGGGACAAGACATCCCTGTTTAATATTTAAACAGCAGTGTTCC
CAAACTGGGTTCTTATATCCCTTGCTCTGGTCAACCAGGTTGCAGGGTTTCCTGTCCTCACAGGAACGAA
GTCCCTAAAGAAACAGTGGCAGCCAGGTTTAGCCCCGGAATTGACTGGATTCCTTTTTTAGGGCCCATTG
GTATGGCTTTTTCCCCGTATCCCCCCAGGTGTCTGCAGGCTCAAAGAGCAGCGAGAAGCGTTCAGAGGAA
AGCGATCCCGTGCCACCTTCCCCGTGCCCGGGCTGTCCCCGCACGCTGCCGGCTCGGGGATGCGGGGGGA
GCGCCGGACCGGAGCGGAGCCCCGGGCGGCTCGCTGCTGCCCCCTAGCGGGGGAGGGACGTAATTACATC
CCTGGGGGCTTTGGGGGGGGGCTGTCCCTGATATCTATAACAAGAAAATATATATATAATAAGTTATCAC
GTAAGTAGAACATGAAATAACAATATAATTATCGTATGAGTTAAATCTTAAAAGTCACGTAAAAGATAAT
CATGCGTCATTTTGACTCACGCGGTCGTTATAGTTCAAAATCAGTGACACTTACCGCATTGACAAGCACG
CCTCACGGGAGCTCCAAGCGGCGACTGAGATGTCCTAAATGCACAGCGACGGATTCGCGCTATTTAGAAA
GAGAGAGCAATATTTCAAGAATGCATGCGTCAATTTTACGCAGACTATCTTTCTAGGGTTAATCTAGCTG
CATCAGGATCATATCGTCGGGTCTTTTTTCCGGCTCAGTCATCGCCCAAGCTGGCGCTATCTGGGCATCG
GGGAGGAAGAAGCCCGTGCCTTTTCCCGCGAGGTTGAAGCGGCATGGAAAGAGTTTGCCGAGGATGACTG
CTGCTGCATTGACGTTGAGCGAAAACGCACGTTTACCATGATGATTCGGGAAGGTGTGGCCATGCACGCC
TTTAACGGTGAACTGTTCGTTCAGGCCACCTGGGATACCAGTTCGTCGCGGCTTTTCCGGACACAGTTCC
GGATGGTCAGCCCGAAGCGCATCAGCAACCCGAACAATACCGGCGACAGCCGGAACTGCCGTGCCGGTGT
GCAGATTAATGACAGCGGTGCGGCGCTGGGATATTACGTCAGCGAGGACGGGTATCCTGGCTGGATGCCG
CAGAAATGGACATGGATACCCCGTGAGTTACCCGGCGGGCGCGCTTGGCGTAATCATGGTCATAGCTGTT
TCCTGTGTGAAATTGTTATCCGCTCACAATTCCACACAACATACGAGCCGGAAGCATAAAGTGTAAAGCC
TGGGGTGCCTAATGAGTGAGCTAACTCACATTAATTGCGTTGCGCTCACTGCCCGCTTTCCAGTCGGGAA
ACCTGTCGTGCCAGCTGCATTAATGAATCGGCCAACGCGCGGGGAGAGGCGGTTTGCGTATTGGGCGCTC
TTCCGCTTCCTCGCTCACTGACTCGCTGCGCTCGGTCGTTCGGCTGCGGCGAGCGGTATCAGCTCACTCA
AAGGCGGTAATACGGTTATCCACAGAATCAGGGGATAACGCAGGAAAGAACATGTGAGCAAAAGGCCAGC
AAAAGGCCAGGAACCGTAAAAAGGCCGCGTTGCTGGCGTTTTTCCATAGGCTCCGCCCCCCTGACGAGCA
TCACAAAAATCGACGCTCAAGTCAGAGGTGGCGAAACCCGACAGGACTATAAAGATACCAGGCGTTTCCC
CCTGGAAGCTCCCTCGTGCGCTCTCCTGTTCCGACCCTGCCGCTTACCGGATACCTGTCCGCCTTTCTCC
CTTCGGGAAGCGTGGCGCTTTCTCATAGCTCACGCTGTAGGTATCTCAGTTCGGTGTAGGTCGTTCGCTC
CAAGCTGGGCTGTGTGCACGAACCCCCCGTTCAGCCCGACCGCTGCGCCTTATCCGGTAACTATCGTCTT
GAGTCCAACCCGGTAAGACACGACTTATCGCCACTGGCAGCAGCCACTGGTAACAGGATTAGCAGAGCGA
GGTATGTAGGCGGTGCTACAGAGTTCTTGAAGTGGTGGCCTAACTACGGCTACACTAGAAGAACAGTATT
TGGTATCTGCGCTCTGCTGAAGCCAGTTACCTTCGGAAAAAGAGTTGGTAGCTCTTGATCCGGCAAACAA
ACCACCGCTGGTAGCGGTGGTTTTTTTGTTTGCAAGCAGCAGATTACGCGCAGAAAAAAAGGATCTCAAG
AAGATCCTTTGATCTTTTCTACGGGGTCTGACGCTCAGTGGAACGAAAACTCACGTTAAGGGATTTTGGT
CATGAGATTATCAAAAAGGATCTTCACCTAGATCCTTTTAAATTAAAAATGAAGTTTTAAATCAATCTAA
AGTATATATGAGTAAACTTGGTCTGACAGTTACCAATGCTTAATCAGTGAGGCACCTATCTCAGCGATCT
GTCTATTTCGTTCATCCATAGTTGCCTGACTCCCCGTCGTGTAGATAACTACGATACGGGAGGGCTTACC
ATCTGGCCCCAGTGCTGCAATGATACCGCGAGACCCACGCTCACCGGCTCCAGATTTATCAGCAATAAAC
CAGCCAGCCGGAAGGGCCGAGCGCAGAAGTGGTCCTGCAACTTTATCCGCCTCCATCCAGTCTATTAATT
GTTGCCGGGAAGCTAGAGTAAGTAGTTCGCCAGTTAATAGTTTGCGCAACGTTGTTGCCATTGCTACAGG
CATCGTGGTGTCACGCTCGTCGTTTGGTATGGCTTCATTCAGCTCCGGTTCCCAACGATCAAGGCGAGTT
ACATGATCCCCCATGTTGTGCAAAAAAGCGGTTAGCTCCTTCGGTCCTCCGATCGTTGTCAGAAGTAAGT
TGGCCGCAGTGTTATCACTCATGGTTATGGCAGCACTGCATAATTCTCTTACTGTCATGCCATCCGTAAG
ATGCTTTTCTGTGACTGGTGAGTACTCAACCAAGTCATTCTGAGAATAGTGTATGCGGCGACCGAGTTGC
TCTTGCCCGGCGTCAATACGGGATAATACCGCGCCACATAGCAGAACTTTAAAAGTGCTCATCATTGGAA
AACGTTCTTCGGGGCGAAAACTCTCAAGGATCTTACCGCTGTTGAGATCCAGTTCGATGTAACCCACTCG
TGCACCCAACTGATCTTCAGCATCTTTTACTTTCACCAGCGTTTCTGGGTGAGCAAAAACAGGAAGGCAA
AATGCCGCAAAAAAGGGAATAAGGGCGACACGGAAATGTTGAATACTCAT
